>Addgene plasmid #221448 | 1203U-U6-gRNA-pCMV-wtCas9-NG-P2A-mcherry-3'dmDR | addgene full sequence | sequence record 437819 | Addgene NGS Result
TTGAGATCCTTTTTTTCTGCGCGTAATCTGCTGCTTGCAAACAAAAAAACCACCGCTACCAGCGGTGGTT
TGTTTGCCGGATCAAGAGCTACCAACTCTTTTTCCGAAGGTAACTGGCTTCAGCAGAGCGCAGATACCAA
ATACTGTTCTTCTAGTGTAGCCGTAGTTAGGCCACCACTTCAAGAACTCTGTAGCACCGCCTACATACCT
CGCTCTGCTAATCCTGTTACCAGTGGCTGCTGCCAGTGGCGATAAGTCGTGTCTTACCGGGTTGGACTCA
AGACGATAGTTACCGGATAAGGCGCAGCGGTCGGGCTGAACGGGGGGTTCGTGCACACAGCCCAGCTTGG
AGCGAACGACCTACACCGAACTGAGATACCTACAGCGTGAGCTATGAGAAAGCGCCACGCTTCCCGAAGG
GAGAAAGGCGGACAGGTATCCGGTAAGCGGCAGGGTCGGAACAGGAGAGCGCACGAGGGAGCTTCCAGGG
GGAAACGCCTGGTATCTTTATAGTCCTGTCGGGTTTCGCCACCTCTGACTTGAGCGTCGATTTTTGTGAT
GCTCGTCAGGGGGGCGGAGCCTATGGAAAAACGCCAGCAACGCGGCCTTTTTACGGTTCCTGGCCTTTTG
CTGGCCTTTTGCTCACATGTTCTTTCCTGCGTTATCCCCTGATTCTGTGGATAACCGTATTACCGCCTTT
GAGTGAGCTGATACCGCTCGCCGCAGCCGAACGACCGAGCGCAGCGAGTCAGTGAGCGAGGAAGCGGAAG
AGCGCCCAATACGCAAACCGCCTCTCCCCGCGCGTTGGCCGATTCATTAATGCAGCTGGCACGACAGGTT
TCCCGACTGGAAAGCGGGCAGTGAGCGCAACGCAATTAATGTGAGTTAGCTCACTCATTAGGCACCCTAG
GCTTTACACTTTATGCTTCCGGCTCGTATGTTGTGTGGAATTGTGAGCGGATAACAATTTCACACAGGAA
ACAGCTATGACCATGATTACGCCAAGCTCTAGCTAGAGGTCGACGGTATCGAGCCCCAGCTGGTTCTTTC
CGCCTCAGAAGCCATAGAGCCCACCGCATCCCCAGCATGCCTGCTATTGTCTTCCCAATCCTCCCCCTTG
CTGTCCTGCCCCACCCCACCCCCCAGAATAGAATGACACCTACTCAGACAATGCGATGCAATTTCCTCAT
TTTATTAGGAAAGGACAGTGGGAGTGGCACCTTCCAGGGTCAAGGAAGGCACGGGGGAGGGGCAAACAAC
AGATGGCTGGCAACTAGAAGGCACAGTCGAGGCTGATCAGCGGGTTTAAACTCAATGGTGATGGTGATGA
TGGTTCCGTGACATCAAAAATACAAGGGCTACCAGGTAGGTTCCGTGACATCAAACCGGTTAGACTTTCC
TCTTCTTCTTGGGAGAACCACCAGACTTGTACAGCTCGTCCATGCCGCCGGTGGAGTGGCGGCCCTCGGC
GCGTTCGTACTGTTCCACGATGGTGTAGTCCTCGTTGTGGGAGGTGATGTCCAACTTGATGTTGACGTTG
TAGGCGCCGGGCAGCTGCACGGGCTTCTTGGCCTTGTAGGTGGTCTTGACCTCAGCGTCGTAGTGGCCGC
CGTCCTTCAGCTTCAGCCTCTGCTTGATCTCGCCCTTCAGGGCGCCGTCCTCGGGGTACATCCGCTCGGA
GGAGGCCTCCCAGCCCATGGTCTTCTTCTGCATTACGGGGCCGTCGGAGGGGAAGTTGGTGCCGCGCAGC
TTCACCTTGTAGATGAACTCGCCGTCCTGCAGGGAGGAGTCCTGGGTCACGGTCACCACGCCGCCGTCCT
CGAAGTTCATCACGCGCTCCCACTTGAAGCCCTCGGGGAAGGACAGCTTCAAGTAGTCGGGGATGTCGGC
GGGGTGCTTCACGTAGGCCTTGGAGCCGTACATGAACTGAGGGGACAGGATGTCCCAGGCGAAGGGCAGG
GGGCCACCCTTGGTCACCTTCAGCTTGGCGGTCTGGGTGCCCTCGTAGGGGCGGCCCTCGCCCTCGCCCT
CGATCTCGAACTCGTGGCCGTTCACGGAGCCCTCCATGTGCACCTTGAAGCGCATGAACTCCTTGATGAT
GGCCATGTTATCCTCCTCGCCCTTGCTCACCATAGGTCCAGGGTTCTCCTCCACGTCTCCAGCCTGCTTC
AGCAGGCTGAAGTTAGTAGCTCCGCTTCCGACTTTCCTCTTCTTCTTGGGCTCGAATTCGCTGCCGTCGG
CGGTTCTTTTTGAGCCGCCAGAGTCACCTCCCAGCTGAGACAGGTCGATCCGTGTCTCGTACAGGCCGGT
GATGCTCTGGTGGATCAGGGTGGCGTCCAGCACCTCTTTGGTGCTACGGTACACCTTCCGGTCGATGGTG
GTGTCAAAGTACTTGAAGGCCCTAGGGGCTCCCAGATTGGTCAGGGTAAACAGGTGGATGATATTCTCGG
CCTGCTCTCTGATGGGCTTATCCCGGTGCTTGTTGTAGGCGGACAGCACTTTGTCCAGATTAGCGTCGGC
CAGGATCACTCTCTTGGAGAACTCGCTGATCTGCTCGATGATCTCGTCCAGGTAGTGCTTGTGCTGTTCC
ACAAACAGCTGTTTCTGCTCATTATCCTCGGGGGAGCCCTTCAGCTTCTCATAGTGGCTGGCCAGGTACA
GGAAGTTCACATATTTGGAGGGCAGGGCCAGTTCGTTTCCCTTCTGCAGGAACCGGGCAGAGGCCAGCAT
TCTCTTCCGGCCGTTTTCCAGCTCGAACAGGGAGTACTTAGGCAGCTTGATGATCAGGTCCTTTTTCACT
TCTTTGTAGCCCTTGGCTTCCAGAAAGTCGATGGGATTCTTCTCGAAGCTGCTTCTTTCCATGATGGTGA
TCCCCAGCAGCTCTTTCACACTCTTCAGTTTCTTGGACTTGCCCTTTTCCACTTTGGCCACCACCAGCAC
AGAATAGGCCACGGTGGGGCTCACGAAGCCGCCGTACTTCTTAGGGTCCCAGTCCTTCTTTCTGGCGATC
AGCTTATCGCTGTTCCTCTTGGGACGGATAGACTCTTTGCTGAAGCCGCCTGTCTGCACCTCGGTCTTTT
TCACGATATTCACTTGGGGCATGCTCAGCACTTTCCGCACGGTGGCAAAATCCCGGCCCTTATCCCACAC
GATCTCCCCGGTTTCGCCGTTTGTCTCGATCAGAGGCCGCTTCCGGATCTCGCCGTTGGCCAGGGTAATC
TCGGTCTTGAAAAAGTTCATGATGTTGCTGTAGAAGAAGTACTTGGCGGTAGCCTTGCCGATTTCCTGCT
CGCTCTTGGCGATCATCTTCCGCACGTCGTACACCTTGTAGTCGCCGTACACGAACTCGCTTTCCAGCTT
AGGGTACTTTTTGATCAGGGCGGTTCCCACGACGGCGTTCAGGTAGGCGTCGTGGGCGTGGTGGTAGTTG
TTGATCTCGCGCACTTTGTAAAACTGGAAATCCTTCCGGAAATCGGACACCAGCTTGGACTTCAGGGTGA
TCACTTTCACTTCCCGGATCAGCTTGTCATTCTCGTCGTACTTAGTGTTCATCCGGGAGTCCAGGATCTG
TGCCACGTGCTTTGTGATCTGCCGGGTTTCCACCAGCTGTCTCTTGATGAAGCCGGCCTTATCCAGTTCG
CTCAGGCCGCCTCTCTCGGCCTTGGTCAGATTGTCGAACTTTCTCTGGGTAATCAGCTTGGCGTTCAGCA
GCTGCCGCCAGTAGTTCTTCATCTTCTTCACGACCTCTTCGGAGGGCACGTTGTCGCTCTTGCCCCGGTT
CTTGTCGCTTCTGGTCAGCACCTTGTTGTCGATGGAGTCGTCCTTCAGAAAGCTCTGAGGCACGATATGG
TCCACATCGTAGTCGGACAGCCGGTTGATGTCCAGTTCCTGGTCCACGTACATATCCCGCCCATTCTGCA
GGTAGTACAGGTACAGCTTCTCGTTCTGCAGCTGGGTGTTTTCCACGGGGTGTTCTTTCAGGATCTGGCT
GCCCAGCTCTTTGATGCCCTCTTCGATCCGCTTCATTCTCTCGCGGCTGTTCTTCTGTCCCTTCTGGGTG
GTCTGGTTCTCTCTGGCCATTTCGATCACGATGTTCTCGGGCTTGTGCCGGCCCATCACTTTCACGAGCT
CGTCCACCACCTTCACTGTCTGCAGGATGCCCTTCTTAATGGCGGGGCTGCCGGCCAGATTGGCAATGTG
CTCGTGCAGGCTATCGCCCTGGCCGGACACCTGGGCTTTCTGGATGTCCTCTTTAAAGGTCAGGCTGTCG
TCGTGGATCAGCTGCATGAAGTTTCTGTTGGCGAAGCCGTCGGACTTCAGGAAATCCAGGATTGTCTTGC
CGGACTGCTTGTCCCGGATGCCGTTGATCAGCTTCCGGCTCAGCCTGCCCCAGCCGGTGTATCTCCGCCG
CTTCAGCTGCTTCATCACTTTGTCGTCGAACAGGTGGGCATAGGTTTTCAGCCGTTCCTCGATCATCTCT
CTGTCCTCAAACAGTGTCAGGGTCAGCACGATATCTTCCAGAATGTCCTCGTTTTCCTCATTGTCCAGGA
AGTCCTTGTCCTTGATAATTTTCAGCAGATCGTGGTATGTGCCCAGGGAGGCGTTGAACCGATCTTCCAC
GCCGGAGATTTCCACGGAGTCGAAGCACTCGATTTTCTTGAAGTAGTCCTCTTTCAGCTGCTTCACGGTC
ACTTTCCGGTTGGTCTTGAACAGCAGGTCCACGATGGCCTTTTTCTGCTCGCCGCTCAGGAAGGCGGGCT
TTCTCATTCCCTCGGTCACGTATTTCACTTTGGTCAGCTCGTTATACACGGTGAAGTACTCGTACAGCAG
GCTGTGCTTGGGCAGCACCTTCTCGTTGGGCAGGTTCTTATCGAAGTTGGTCATCCGCTCGATGAAGCTC
TGGGCGGAAGCGCCCTTGTCCACCACTTCCTCGAAGTTCCAGGGGGTGATGGTTTCCTCGCTCTTTCTGG
TCATCCAGGCGAATCTGCTGTTTCCCCTGGCCAGAGGGCCCACGTAGTAGGGGATGCGGAAGGTCAGGAT
CTTCTCGATCTTTTCCCGGTTGTCCTTCAGGAATGGGTAAAAATCTTCCTGCCGCCGCAGAATGGCGTGC
AGCTCTCCCAGGTGGATCTGGTGGGGGATGCTGCCGTTGTCGAAGGTCCGCTGCTTCCGCAGCAGGTCCT
CTCTGTTCAGCTTCACGAGCAGTTCCTCGGTGCCGTCCATCTTTTCCAGGATGGGCTTGATGAACTTGTA
GAACTCTTCCTGGCTGGCTCCGCCGTCAATGTAGCCGGCGTAGCCGTTCTTGCTCTGGTCGAAGAAAATC
TCTTTGTACTTCTCAGGCAGCTGCTGCCGCACGAGAGCTTTCAGCAGGGTCAGGTCCTGGTGGTGCTCGT
CGTATCTCTTGATCATAGAGGCGCTCAGGGGGGCCTTGGTGATCTCGGTGTTCACTCTCAGGATGTCGCT
CAGCAGGATGGCGTCGGACAGGTTCTTGGCGGCCAGAAACAGGTCGGCGTACTGGTCGCCGATCTGGGCC
AGCAGGTTGTCCAGGTCGTCGTCGTAGGTGTCCTTGCTCAGCTGCAGTTTGGCATCCTCGGCCAGGTCGA
AGTTGCTCTTGAAGTTGGGGGTCAGGCCCAGGCTCAGGGCAATCAGGTTTCCGAACAGGCCATTCTTCTT
CTCGCCGGGCAGCTGGGCGATCAGATTTTCCAGCCGTCTGCTCTTGCTCAGTCTGGCAGACAGGATGGCC
TTGGCGTCCACGCCGCTGGCGTTGATGGGGTTTTCCTCGAACAGCTGGTTGTAGGTCTGCACCAGCTGGA
TGAACAGCTTGTCCACGTCGCTGTTGTCGGGGTTCAGGTCGCCCTCGATCAGGAAGTGGCCCCGGAACTT
GATCATGTGGGCCAGGGCCAGATAGATCAGCCGCAGGTCGGCCTTGTCGGTGCTGTCCACCAGTTTCTTT
CTCAGGTGGTAGATGGTGGGGTACTTCTCGTGGTAGGCCACCTCGTCCACGATGTTGCCGAAGATGGGGT
GCCGCTCGTGCTTCTTATCCTCTTCCACCAGGAAGGACTCTTCCAGTCTGTGGAAGAAGCTGTCGTCCAC
CTTGGCCATCTCGTTGCTGAAGATCTCTTGCAGATAGCAGATCCGGTTCTTCCGTCTGGTGTATCTTCTT
CTGGCGGTTCTCTTCAGCCGGGTGGCCTCGGCTGTTTCGCCGCTGTCGAACAGCAGGGCTCCGATCAGGT
TCTTCTTGATGCTGTGCCGGTCGGTGTTGCCCAGCACCTTGAATTTCTTGCTGGGCACCTTGTACTCGTC
GGTGATCACGGCCCAGCCCACAGAGTTGGTGCCGATATCCAGGCCGATGCTGTACTTCTTGTCGACTTTC
CGCTTCTTCTTTGGTGACTCGAACTCGCTTCCGTCGGCTGTCCGTTTCATGGTGGCGGCTCTCCCTATAG
TGAGTCGTATTAGCGGCCGCGGATCTCTAGCGGATCTGACGGTTCACTAAACCAGCTCTGCTTATATAGA
CCTCCCACCGTACACGCCTACCGCCCATTTGCGTCAATGGGGCGGAGTTGTTACGACATTTTGGAAAGTC
CCGTTGATTTTGGTGCCAAAACAAACTCCCATTGACGTCAATGGGGTGGAGACTTGGAAATCCCCGTGAG
TCAAACCGCTATCCACGCCCATTGATGTACTGCCAAAACCGCATCACCATGGTAATAGCGATGACTAATA
CGTAGATGTACTGCCAAGTAGGAAAGTCCCATAAGGTCATGTACTGGGCATAATGCCAGGCGGGCCATTT
ACCGTCATTGACGTCAATAGGGGGCGTACTTGGCATATGATACACTTGATGTACTGCCAAGTGGGCAGTT
TACCGTAAATACTCCACCCATTGACGTCAATGGAAAGTCCCTATTGGCGTTACTATGGGAACATACGTCA
TTATTGACGTCAATGGGCGGGGGTCGTTGGGCGGTCAGCCAGGCGGGCCATTTACCGTAAGTTATGTAAC
GCGGAACTCCATATATGGGCTATGAACTAATGACCCCGTAATTGATTACTATTAATAACTAGTCAATAAT
CAATGTCAACGCGTATATCTGGCCCGTACATCGAAGCTTAAAAAAAGCACCGACTCGGTGCCACTTTTTC
AAGTTGATAACGGACTAGCCTTATTTAAACTTGCTATTTCTAGCTCTTAAACTCACGTGCTCAGTCTGGG
CCGGTGTTTCGTCCTTTCCACAAGATATATAAAGCCAAGAAATCGAAATACTTTCAAGTTACGGTAAGCA
TATGATAGTCCATTTTAAAACATAATTTTAAAACTGCAAACTACCCAAGAAATTATTACTTTCTACGTCA
CGTATTTTGTACTAATATCTTTGTGTTTACAGTCAAATTAATTCTAATTATCTCTCTAACAGCCTTGTAT
CGTATATGCAAATATGAAGGAATCATGGGAAATAGGCCCTCTTCCTGCCCGACCTTGGTACCGGATCCAG
TCGACTGAATTGGTTCCTTTAAAGCCTGCTTTTTTGTACAGCTAGCCGAAGCAGCGCAAAACGCCTAACC
CTAAGCAGATTCTTCATGCAATTGTCGGTCAAGCCTTGCCTTGTTGTAGCTTAAATTTTGCTCGCGCACT
ACTCAGCGACCTCCAACACACAAGCAGGGAGCAGATACTGGCTTAACTATGCGGCATCAGAGCAGATTGT
ACTGAGAGTCGACCCTAGGGGATCGGGAGATCGATCTCCCGATCCGTCGACGTCAGGTGGCACTTTTCGG
GGAAATGTGCGCGGAACCCCTATTTGTTTATTTTTCTAAATACATTCAAATATGTATCCGCTCATGAGAC
AATAACCCTGATAAATGCTTCAATAATATTGAAAAAGGAAGAGTATGAGTATTCAACATTTCCGTGTCGC
CCTTATTCCCTTTTTTGCGGCATTTTGCCTTCCTGTTTTTGCTCACCCAGAAACGCTGGTGAAAGTAAAA
GATGCTGAAGATCAGTTGGGTGCACGAGTGGGTTACATCGAACTGGATCTCAACAGCGGTAAGATCCTTG
AGAGTTTTCGCCCCGAAGAACGTTTTCCAATGATGAGCACTTTTAAAGTTCTGCTATGTGGCGCGGTATT
ATCCCGTATTGACGCCGGGCAAGAGCAACTCGGTCGCCGCATACACTATTCTCAGAATGACTTGGTTGAG
TACTCACCAGTCACAGAAAAGCATCTTACGGATGGCATGACAGTAAGAGAATTATGCAGTGCTGCCATAA
CCATGAGTGATAACACTGCGGCCAACTTACTTCTGACAACGATCGGAGGACCGAAGGAGCTAACCGCTTT
TTTGCACAACATGGGGGATCATGTAACTCGCCTTGATCGTTGGGAACCGGAGCTGAATGAAGCCATACCA
AACGACGAGCGTGACACCACGATGCCTGTAGCAATGGCAACAACGTTGCGCAAACTATTAACTGGCGAAC
TACTTACTCTAGCTTCCCGGCAACAATTAATAGACTGGATGGAGGCGGATAAAGTTGCAGGACCACTTCT
GCGCTCGGCCCTTCCGGCTGGCTGGTTTATTGCTGATAAATCTGGAGCCGGTGAGCGTGGATCTCGCGGT
ATCATTGCAGCACTGGGGCCAGATGGTAAGCCCTCCCGTATCGTAGTTATCTACACGACGGGGAGTCAGG
CAACTATGGATGAACGAAATAGACAGATCGCTGAGATAGGTGCCTCACTGATTAAGCATTGGTAACTGTC
AGACCAAGTTTACTCATATATACTTTAGATTGATTTAAAACTTCATTTTTAATTTAAAAGGATCTAGGTG
AAGATCCTTTTTGATAATCTCATGACCAAAATCCCTTAACGTGAGTTTTCGTTCCACTGAGTGTCAGACC
CCGTAGAAAAGATCAAAGGATCTTC
Features (pLannotate 1.2.2; 19 found; start..end, strand, type, name):
      1..589     +  rep_origin     ori: high-copy-number ColE1/pMB1/pBR322/pUC origin of replication
    772..864     +  CDS            lacI (fragment): lac repressor; lacI; The lac repressor binds to the lac operator to inhibit transcription in E. coli. This inhibition can be relieved by adding lactose or isopropyl-β-D-thiogalactopyranoside (IPTG).
    877..898     +  protein_bind   CAP binding site: CAP binding activates transcription in the presence of cAMP. E. coli catabolite activator protein
    913..943     +  promoter       lac promoter: promoter for the E. coli lac operon
    951..967     +  protein_bind   lac operator: The lac repressor binds to the lac operator to inhibit transcription in E. coli. This inhibition can be relieved by adding lactose or isopropyl-β-D-thiogalactopyranoside (IPTG). lac repressor encoded by lacI
   1016..1032    -  misc_feature   MCS (fragment): pBluescript multiple cloning site
   1037..1058    -  promoter       SV40 promoter (fragment): SV40 enhancer and early promoter
   1062..1286    -  polyA_signal   bGH poly(A) signal: bovine growth hormone polyadenylation signal
   1426..2133    -  CDS            mCherry: mCherry is a basic (constitutively fluorescent) red fluorescent protein published in 2004, derived from Discosoma sp.. It is reported to be a very rapidly-maturing monomer with low acid sensitivity.
   2262..6363    -  CDS            dCas9 (fragment): catalytically dead mutant of the Cas9 endonuclease from the Streptococcus pyogenes Type II CRISPR/Cas system RNA-guided DNA-binding protein that lacks endonuclease activity due to the D10A mutation in the RuvC catalytic domain and the N863A mutation in the HNH catalytic domain
   6434..6452    -  promoter       T7 promoter: promoter for bacteriophage T7 RNA polymerase
   6494..6697    -  promoter       CMV promoter: human cytomegalovirus (CMV) immediate early promoter
   6698..7077    -  enhancer       CMV enhancer: human cytomegalovirus immediate early enhancer
   7117..7192    -  misc_RNA       gRNA scaffold: guide RNA scaffold for the Streptococcus pyogenes CRISPR/Cas9 system
   7221..7461    -  promoter       U6 promoter: RNA polymerase III promoter for human U6 snRNA
   7513..7530    -  protein_bind   attB1 (fragment): mutant version of attB; recombination site for the Gateway® BP reaction BP Clonase™
   7665..7709    +  misc_feature   bom (fragment): basis of mobility region from pBR322
   7780..7884    +  promoter       AmpR promoter: bla
   7885..8745    +  CDS            AmpR: β-lactamase; bla; confers resistance to ampicillin, carbenicillin, and related antibiotics
