[The description below was written by a language model from this plasmid's Addgene catalogue record and pLannotate feature annotations shown in this document.]
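Description:
1203U-U6-gRNA-pCMV-wtCas9-NG-P2A-mcherry-3'dmDR is an 8.9 kb mammalian expression and CRISPR plasmid built on a pCMV backbone. It is propagated in E. coli through a high-copy ColE1/pUC-type origin and selected with ampicillin via a β-lactamase (AmpR) cassette driven by its own promoter. Remnants of earlier cloning vectors are also annotated (lac promoter/operator and CAP site, partial lacI, MCS, SV40 promoter, attB1 and bom fragments), but these appear to be backbone leftovers rather than functional parts of the design.

The payload consists of two transcription units in the same orientation. A human U6 RNA polymerase III promoter drives a single guide RNA with the Streptococcus pyogenes Cas9 scaffold; according to the record, the spacer targets HEK293T-site3. Downstream, the CMV enhancer and immediate-early promoter (followed by a T7 promoter) drive the Cas9-NG open reading frame. By its name, this is a PAM-relaxed SpCas9 variant recognising NG PAMs. It is linked through a P2A self-cleaving peptide to mCherry, so red fluorescence marks transfected, nuclease-expressing cells, and the transcript ends at a bGH polyadenylation signal. The automated annotation labels the Cas9 sequence as a dCas9 fragment, but the catalogue entry describes it as wild-type, catalytically active Cas9-NG; the label probably reflects sequence similarity only.

The distinguishing element, not captured in the feature table, is the 3' "dmDR" module: two processed 15-nt direct repeats flanking a non-targeting spacer placed at the 3' end of the Cas9 transcript. The record does not say which system these repeats belong to or what they are intended to do.
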