Addgene plasmid #221448: 1203U-U6-gRNA-pCMV-wtCas9-NG-P2A-mcherry-3'dmDR
Purpose: Expresses wtCas9-NG with double processed direct repeats (15nt) and a non-target spacer in between at 3' end, mCherry tag, and the gRNA targeting HEK293T-site3
Depositing lab: Omar Akbari. Depositing organization: University of California, San Diego (UCSD).
Backbone
  Vector backbone: pCMV
  Vector type: Mammalian Expression, CRISPR
Growth in bacteria
  Bacterial resistance: Ampicillin, 100 μg/mL
  Growth temperature: 37°C
  Growth strain: DH5alpha
  Copy number: Unknown
Gene/Insert 1
  Gene/Insert name: wtCas9-NG
Gene/Insert 2
  Gene/Insert name: mCherry
Terms and licenses: Academic/Nonprofit Terms; Industry Terms: Not Available to Industry
How to cite: 1203U-U6-gRNA-pCMV-wtCas9-NG-P2A-mcherry-3'dmDR was a gift from Omar Akbari (Addgene plasmid # 221448 ; http://n2t.net/addgene:221448 ; RRID:Addgene_221448)
